Addgene plasmid #110170: pEGFP-MyosinVb-Ctail
Purpose: Dominant negative effect by competing with MyosinVb C-terminal tail interactions
Depositing lab: Jose Esteban. Depositing organization: University of Michigan. Publication: Motor protein-dependent transport of AMPA receptors into spines during long-term potentiation. Correia SS, Bassani S, Brown TC, Lise MF, Backos DS, El-Husseini A, Passafaro M, Esteban JA. Nat Neurosci. 2008 Apr;11(4):457-66. doi: 10.1038/nn2063. Epub 2008 Mar 2. PubMed 18311135.
Backbone
  Vector backbone: pEGFP-C1
  Backbone manufacturer: Clontech
  Backbone size w/o insert (bp): 4731
  Vector type: Mammalian Expression
Growth in bacteria
  Bacterial resistance: Kanamycin, 50 μg/mL
  Growth temperature: 37°C
  Growth strain: DH5alpha
  Copy number: Unknown
Gene/Insert
  Gene/Insert name: Myosin Vb
  Species: R. norvegicus (rat)
  Mutation: amino acids 1262-1670
  Entrez Gene: Myo5b (a.k.a. Myr6)
  Promoter: CMV
  Tag / fusion protein: EGFP (N terminal on backbone)
  Cloning method: Restriction Enzyme; 5′ cloning site unknown (unknown if destroyed); 3′ cloning site unknown (unknown if destroyed)
  Sequencing primers: 5′ unknown
Terms and licenses: Academic/Nonprofit Terms; Industry Terms: Not Available to Industry
How to cite: pEGFP-MyosinVb-Ctail was a gift from Jose Esteban (Addgene plasmid # 110170 ; http://n2t.net/addgene:110170 ; RRID:Addgene_110170)
