[The description below was written by a language model from this plasmid's Addgene catalogue record and pLannotate feature annotations shown in this document.]
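Description:
pEGFP-MyosinVb-Ctail is a mammalian expression plasmid built on the Clontech pEGFP-C1 backbone. It carries a fragment of rat myosin Vb (Myo5b, also known as Myr6) corresponding to amino acids 1262-1670, the C-terminal tail of the motor protein. The full sequenced record is about 6.0 kb. Expression is driven by the human cytomegalovirus immediate early enhancer and promoter. EGFP sits directly upstream of the insert, separated only by a short remnant of the multiple cloning site, so the product is an N-terminally EGFP-tagged tail fragment. The transcript is terminated by the SV40 polyadenylation signal. The restriction sites used for cloning are not recorded.

In bacteria the plasmid replicates from a high-copy ColE1/pUC-type origin and is selected with kanamycin. The Tn5 NeoR/KanR gene is preceded by both a bacterial (bla) promoter and the SV40 enhancer/early promoter and followed by the HSV TK poly(A) signal. This arrangement gives kanamycin resistance in E. coli and could also support G418 selection in mammalian cells. An f1 origin is also present. The short annotated fragments of ble, SV40 large T antigen and the bGH poly(A) signal look like partial matches within backbone sequence rather than functional elements.

The stated purpose is a dominant negative effect. The tail lacks the rest of the motor and, when overexpressed, competes with endogenous myosin Vb for C-terminal tail interactions. The EGFP tag allows transfected cells to be identified and the fragment to be localised. The associated publication concerns motor protein-dependent transport of AMPA receptors into dendritic spines during long-term potentiation.
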