Features (pLannotate 1.2.2; 16 found; start..end, strand, type, name):
     61..364     +  enhancer       CMV enhancer: human cytomegalovirus immediate early enhancer
    365..568     +  promoter       CMV promoter: human cytomegalovirus (CMV) immediate early promoter
    613..1329    +  CDS            EGFP: EGFP is a basic (constitutively fluorescent) green fluorescent protein published in 1996, derived from Aequorea victoria. It is reported to be a rapidly-maturing weak dimer with moderate acid sensitivity.
   1330..1348    +  misc_feature   MCS (fragment): multiple cloning site
   1351..2577    +  CDS            Myo5b (fragment): MYO5B_RAT - Experimental evidence at protein level: Swiss-Prot protein existence level 1. May be involved in vesicular trafficking via its association with the CART complex. The CART complex is necessary for efficient transferrin receptor recycling but not for EGFR degradation. Required in a complex with RAB11A and RAB11FIP2 for the transport of NPC1L1 to the plasma membrane. Together with RAB11A participates in CFTR trafficking to the plasma membrane and TF (transferrin) recycling in nonpolarized cells. Together with RAB11A and RAB8A participates in epithelial cell polarization. Together with
   2696..2714    +  misc_feature   MCS (fragment): multiple cloning site
   2726..2810    +  CDS            large T antigen (fragment): large T antigen from SV40 (simian virus 40)
   2833..2954    +  polyA_signal   SV40 poly(A) signal: SV40 polyadenylation signal
   2988..3416    -  rep_origin     f1 ori (sequence partly withheld): f1 bacteriophage origin of replication; arrow indicates direction of (+) strand synthesis
   3443..3547    +  promoter       AmpR promoter: bla
   3549..3906    +  promoter       SV40 promoter: SV40 enhancer and early promoter
   3941..4735    +  CDS            NeoR/KanR: aminoglycoside phosphotransferase from Tn5; aph(3')-II (or nptII); confers resistance to neomycin, kanamycin, and G418 (Geneticin®)
   4756..4908    +  CDS            ble (fragment): BLE_KLEPN - Experimental evidence at protein level: Swiss-Prot protein existence level 1. Binding protein with a strong affinity to the bleomycin family of antibiotics. Binds to CL990; an antimitotic-antibiotic compound. From Klebsiella pneumoniae.
   4967..5014    +  polyA_signal   HSV TK poly(A) signal: herpes simplex virus thymidine kinase polyadenylation signal (Cole and Stacy, 1985)
   5105..5121    -  polyA_signal   bGH poly(A) signal (fragment): bovine growth hormone polyadenylation signal
   5343..5931    +  rep_origin     ori: high-copy-number ColE1/pMB1/pBR322/pUC origin of replication
>Addgene plasmid #110170 | pEGFP-MyosinVb-Ctail | addgene full sequence | sequence record 210548 | Addgene NGS Result
TAGTTATTAATAGTAATCAATTACGGGGTCATTAGTTCATAGCCCATATATGGAGTTCCGCGTTACATAA
CTTACGGTAAATGGCCCGCCTGGCTGACCGCCCAACGACCCCCGCCCATTGACGTCAATAATGACGTATG
TTCCCATAGTAACGCCAATAGGGACTTTCCATTGACGTCAATGGGTGGAGTATTTACGGTAAACTGCCCA
CTTGGCAGTACATCAAGTGTATCATATGCCAAGTACGCCCCCTATTGACGTCAATGACGGTAAATGGCCC
GCCTGGCATTATGCCCAGTACATGACCTTATGGGACTTTCCTACTTGGCAGTACATCTACGTATTAGTCA
TCGCTATTACCATGGTGATGCGGTTTTGGCAGTACATCAATGGGCGTGGATAGCGGTTTGACTCACGGGG
ATTTCCAAGTCTCCACCCCATTGACGTCAATGGGAGTTTGTTTTGGCACCAAAATCAACGGGACTTTCCA
AAATGTCGTAACAACTCCGCCCCATTGACGCAAATGGGCGGTAGGCGTGTACGGTGGGAGGTCTATATAA
GCAGAGCTGGTTTAGTGAACCGTCAGATCCGCTAGCGCTACCGGTCGCCACCATGGTGAGCAAGGGCGAG
GAGCTGTTCACCGGGGTGGTGCCCATCCTGGTCGAGCTGGACGGCGACGTAAACGGCCACAAGTTCAGCG
TGTCCGGCGAGGGCGAGGGCGATGCCACCTACGGCAAGCTGACCCTGAAGTTCATCTGCACCACCGGCAA
GCTGCCCGTGCCCTGGCCCACCCTCGTGACCACCCTGACCTACGGCGTGCAGTGCTTCAGCCGCTACCCC
GACCACATGAAGCAGCACGACTTCTTCAAGTCCGCCATGCCCGAAGGCTACGTCCAGGAGCGCACCATCT
TCTTCAAGGACGACGGCAACTACAAGACCCGCGCCGAGGTGAAGTTCGAGGGCGACACCCTGGTGAACCG
CATCGAGCTGAAGGGCATCGACTTCAAGGAGGACGGCAACATCCTGGGGCACAAGCTGGAGTACAACTAC
AACAGCCACAACGTCTATATCATGGCCGACAAGCAGAAGAACGGCATCAAGGTGAACTTCAAGATCCGCC
ACAACATCGAGGACGGCAGCGTGCAGCTCGCCGACCACTACCAGCAGAACACCCCCATCGGCGACGGCCC
CGTGCTGCTGCCCGACAACCACTACCTGAGCACCCAGTCCGCCCTGAGCAAAGACCCCAACGAGAAGCGC
GATCACATGGTCCTGCTGGAGTTCGTGACCGCCGCCGGGATCACTCTCGGCATGGACGAGCTGTACAAGT
CCGGACTCAGATCTCGAGAAGCCCAGGCATTGGCACAGAGTGACAGGAGGCACCATGAACTCACAAGACA
GGTCACGGTCCAACGAAAAGAGAAGGACTTCCAAGGCATGCTGGAGTACCACAAAGAGGACGAGGCACTC
CTTATCCGGAACCTGGTGACAGACCTGAAGCCCCAGATGCTGTCGGGCACCGTGCCCTGTCTGCCTGCAT
ACATACTCTACATGTGCATCAGGCACGCGGACTACACCAACGATGACCTCAAGGTGCACTCGTTGCTGAG
CTCCACCATCAATGGCATTAAGAAAGTCCTCAAGAAGCACAATGAGGACTTTGAGATGACGTCATTCTGG
TTATCCAACACCTGCCGCCTCCTTCACTGTTTGAAGCAGTACAGTGGGGATGAGGGTTTCATGACACAGA
ACACGGCGAAGCAGAATGAGCACTGTCTCAAGAACTTTGACCTCACTGAATACCGTCAGGTGCTAAGTGA
CCTTTCCATTCAGATCTATCAGCAACTCATTAAAATTGCTGAGGGCCTGCTACAGCCTATGATAGTTTCT
GCCATGCTGGAAAATGAGAGTATCCAGGGGCTGTCAGGGGTGAGGCCAACTGGCTACCGGAAGCGCTCGT
CCAGCATGGTGGACGGAGAAAATTCGTATTGCCTGGAGGCCATCATCCGCCAGATGAATTTCTTTCATAC
AGTCCTGTGTGACCAGGGCCTGGACCCTGAGATTATCCTGCAGGTGTTCAAACAGCTTTTCTACATGATC
AATGCGGTGACTCTTAACAACCTACTCCTGCGGAAAGATGCCTGCTCCTGGAGCACCGGCATGCAACTCA
GGTACAACATAAGTCAACTCGAAGAGTGGCTTCGGGGAAAAAACCTTCAGCAGAGTGGAGCGGTTCAGAC
CATGGAGCCCTTGATCCAGGCAGCCCAACTCCTTCAGCTGAAGAAGAAGACCCAGGAGGATGCTGAGGCC
ATCTGCTCTCTGTGTACCTCCCTCAGCACCCAGCAGATTGTCAAAATTTTAAACCTCTACACTCCCTTGA
ATGAATTTGAAGAACGGGTGACAGTGTCCTTTATACGAACAATCCAGGCTCAGCTACAAGAGAGGAGTGA
CCCCCAGCAGCTACTGCTGGACTCCAAACACATGTTTCCTGTTCTGTTTCCATTTAATCCATCTGCTCTG
ACCATGGACTCAATCCACATCCCGGCCTGTCTCAATCTGGAGTTCCTCAATGAAGTCTGAGGATGCGTTG
TTTCAAGCCGAATTCTGCAGATATCCAGCACAGTGGCGGCCGCTCGAGTCTAGAGGGCCCGTTTAAACCC
GCTGATCAGCCTCGAGGCTGATCAGCGGGTTTAAACGGGCCCGGGATCCACCGGATCTAGATAACTGATC
ATAATCAGCCATACCACATTTGTAGAGGTTTTACTTGCTTTAAAAAACCTCCCACACCTCCCCCTGAACC
TGAAACATAAAATGAATGCAATTGTTGTTGTTAACTTGTTTATTGCAGCTTATAATGGTTACAAATAAAG
CAATAGCATCACAAATTTCACAAATAAAGCATTTTTTTCACTGCATTCTAGTTGTGGTTTGTCCAAACTC
ATCAATGTATCTTAACGCGTAAATTGTAAGCGTTAATATTTTGTTAAAATTCGCGTTAAATTTTTGTTAA
ATCAGCTCATTTTTTAACCAATAGGCCGAAATCGGCAAAATCCCTTATAAATCAAAAGAATAGACCGAGA
TAGGGT
[37 nt withheld, positions 3087-3123]
AAAGAACGTGGACTCCAACGTCAAAGG
[49 nt withheld, positions 3151-3199]
T
[91 nt withheld, positions 3201-3291]
G
[124 nt withheld, positions 3293-3416]
CAGGTGGCACTTTTCGGGGAAATGTGCGCGGAACCCCTATTTGTTTATTTTTCTAAATACATTCAAATAT
GTATCCGCTCATGAGACAATAACCCTGATAAATGCTTCAATAATATTGAAAAAGGAAGAGTCCTGAGGCG
GAAAGAACCAGCTGTGGAATGTGTGTCAGTTAGGGTGTGGAAAGTCCCCAGGCTCCCCAGCAGGCAGAAG
TATGCAAAGCATGCATCTCAATTAGTCAGCAACCAGGTGTGGAAAGTCCCCAGGCTCCCCAGCAGGCAGA
AGTATGCAAAGCATGCATCTCAATTAGTCAGCAACCATAGTCCCGCCCCTAACTCCGCCCATCCCGCCCC
TAACTCCGCCCAGTTCCGCCCATTCTCCGCCCCATGGCTGACTAATTTTTTTTATTTATGCAGAGGCCGA
GGCCGCCTCGGCCTCTGAGCTATTCCAGAAGTAGTGAGGAGGCTTTTTTGGAGGCCTAGGCTTTTGCAAA
GATCGATCAAGAGACAGGATGAGGATCGTTTCGCATGATTGAACAAGATGGATTGCACGCAGGTTCTCCG
GCCGCTTGGGTGGAGAGGCTATTCGGCTATGACTGGGCACAACAGACAATCGGCTGCTCTGATGCCGCCG
TGTTCCGGCTGTCAGCGCAGGGGCGCCCGGTTCTTTTTGTCAAGACCGACCTGTCCGGTGCCCTGAATGA
ACTGCAAGACGAGGCAGCGCGGCTATCGTGGCTGGCCACGACGGGCGTTCCTTGCGCAGCTGTGCTCGAC
GTTGTCACTGAAGCGGGAAGGGACTGGCTGCTATTGGGCGAAGTGCCGGGGCAGGATCTCCTGTCATCTC
ACCTTGCTCCTGCCGAGAAAGTATCCATCATGGCTGATGCAATGCGGCGGCTGCATACGCTTGATCCGGC
TACCTGCCCATTCGACCACCAAGCGAAACATCGCATCGAGCGAGCACGTACTCGGATGGAAGCCGGTCTT
GTCGATCAGGATGATCTGGACGAAGAGCATCAGGGGCTCGCGCCAGCCGAACTGTTCGCCAGGCTCAAGG
CGAGCATGCCCGACGGCGAGGATCTCGTCGTGACCCATGGCGATGCCTGCTTGCCGAATATCATGGTGGA
AAATGGCCGCTTTTCTGGATTCATCGACTGTGGCCGGCTGGGTGTGGCGGACCGCTATCAGGACATAGCG
TTGGCTACCCGTGATATTGCTGAAGAGCTTGGCGGCGAATGGGCTGACCGCTTCCTCGTGCTTTACGGTA
TCGCCGCTCCCGATTCGCAGCGCATCGCCTTCTATCGCCTTCTTGACGAGTTCTTCTGAGCGGGACTCTG
GGGTTCGAAATGACCGACCAAGCGACGCCCAACCTGCCATCACGAGATTTCGATTCCACCGCCGCCTTCT
ATGAAAGGTTGGGCTTCGGAATCGTTTTCCGGGACGCCGGCTGGATGATCCTCCAGCGCGGGGATCTCAT
GCTGGAGTTCTTCGCCCACCCTAGGGGGAGGCTAACTGAAACACGGAAGGAGACAATACCGGAAGGAACC
CGCGCTATGACGGCAATAAAAAGACAGAATAAAACGCACGGTGTTGGGTCGTTTGTTCATAAACGCGGGG
TTCGGTCCCAGGGCTGGCACTCTGTCGATACCCCACCGAGACCCCATTGGGGCCAATACGCCCGCGTTTC
TTCCTTTTCCCCACCCCACCCCCCAAGTTCGGGTGAAGGCCCAGGGCTCGCAGCCAACGTCGGGGCGGCA
GGCCCTGCCATAGCCTCAGGTTACTCATATATACTTTAGATTGATTTAAAACTTCATTTTTAATTTAAAA
GGATCTAGGTGAAGATCCTTTTTGATAATCTCATGACCAAAATCCCTTAACGTGAGTTTTCGTTCCACTG
AGCGTCAGACCCCGTAGAAAAGATCAAAGGATCTTCTTGAGATCCTTTTTTTCTGCGCGTAATCTGCTGC
TTGCAAACAAAAAAACCACCGCTACCAGCGGTGGTTTGTTTGCCGGATCAAGAGCTACCAACTCTTTTTC
CGAAGGTAACTGGCTTCAGCAGAGCGCAGATACCAAATACTGTTCTTCTAGTGTAGCCGTAGTTAGGCCA
CCACTTCAAGAACTCTGTAGCACCGCCTACATACCTCGCTCTGCTAATCCTGTTACCAGTGGCTGCTGCC
AGTGGCGATAAGTCGTGTCTTACCGGGTTGGACTCAAGACGATAGTTACCGGATAAGGCGCAGCGGTCGG
GCTGAACGGGGGGTTCGTGCACACAGCCCAGCTTGGAGCGAACGACCTACACCGAACTGAGATACCTACA
GCGTGAGCTATGAGAAAGCGCCACGCTTCCCGAAGGGAGAAAGGCGGACAGGTATCCGGTAAGCGGCAGG
GTCGGAACAGGAGAGCGCACGAGGGAGCTTCCAGGGGGAAACGCCTGGTATCTTTATAGTCCTGTCGGGT
TTCGCCACCTCTGACTTGAGCGTCGATTTTTGTGATGCTCGTCAGGGGGGCGGAGCCTATGGAAAAACGC
CAGCAACGCGGCCTTTTTACGGTTCCTGGCCTTTTGCTGGCCTTTTGCTCACATGTTCTTTCCTGCGTTA
TCCCCTGATTCTGTGGATAACCGTATTACCGCCATGCAT
